Addgene plasmid #34813: pQTEV-C6orf60
Depositing lab: Konrad Buessow. Depositing organization: Max Planck Institute for Molecular Genetics. Publication: Structural genomics of human proteins--target selection and generation of a public catalogue of expression clones. Bussow K, Scheich C, Sievert V, Harttig U, Schultz J, Simon B, Bork P, Lehrach H, Heinemann U. Microb Cell Fact. 2005 Jul 5;4:21. doi: 10.1186/1475-2859-4-21. PubMed 15998469.
Backbone
  Vector backbone: pQTEV
  Backbone size w/o insert (bp): 4700
  Vector type: Bacterial Expression
Growth in bacteria
  Bacterial resistance: Ampicillin, 100 μg/mL
  Growth temperature: 37°C
  Growth strain: Rosetta
  Copy number: Unknown
Gene/Insert
  Gene/Insert name: C6orf60 (alt names: chromosome 6 open reading frame 60; PSFEp250B044)
  Species: H. sapiens (human)
  Insert size (bp): 879
  GenBank ID: CAB66701 DQ000568
  Entrez Gene: FAM184A (a.k.a. RP3-329L24.3, C6orf60)
  Tag / fusion protein: His (N terminal on backbone); TEV (N terminal on backbone)
  Cloning method: Restriction Enzyme; 5′ cloning site BamHI (not destroyed); 3′ cloning site NotI (not destroyed)
  Sequencing primers: 5′ TGAGCGGATAACAATTTCACACAG; 3′ GGCAACCGAGCGTTCTGAAC
Terms and licenses: Academic/Nonprofit Terms; Industry Terms: Not Available to Industry
Depositor comments: The vector pQTEV is derived from Qiagen pQE-2 and contains an inactive chloramphenicol resistance gene sequence. The Rosetta bacterial strain contains an additional plasmid. The second plasmid, pRARE, provides rare tRNAs for overexpression of recombinant proteins. It has 4694 bp and is chloramphenicol resistence.
How to cite: pQTEV-C6orf60 was a gift from Konrad Buessow (Addgene plasmid # 34813 ; http://n2t.net/addgene:34813 ; RRID:Addgene_34813)
