[The description below was written by a language model from this plasmid's Addgene catalogue record and pLannotate feature annotations shown in this document.]
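Description:
pQTEV-C6orf60 is a bacterial expression plasmid that produces a fragment of the human protein C6orf60 (now named FAM184A) in E. coli. It comes from a structural genomics effort that generated a public catalogue of human protein expression clones. The backbone, pQTEV, is a derivative of the Qiagen pQE-2 vector. It replicates from a ColE1/pMB1-type origin, with an adjacent bom region and a remnant of rop, and is selected with ampicillin through the β-lactamase gene. The full depositor sequence is 5,579 nt. This agrees with a backbone of about 4.7 kb plus the 879 bp insert, which was cloned between BamHI and NotI sites that both remain intact.

Expression is driven by the phage T5 promoter, which is recognised by the host E. coli RNA polymerase. The promoter is controlled by lac operator sequences, and the plasmid carries its own lacI gene under the stronger lacIq promoter, so transcription stays repressed until IPTG is added. The reading frame begins with an N-terminal 7xHis tag for metal-affinity purification. A TEV protease recognition site follows, allowing the tag to be removed, and then comes the FAM184A coding segment, which is annotated as a fragment rather than the full-length protein. The lambda t0 terminator ends the transcript.

Downstream lie a cat sequence with a partial promoter and the rrnB T1 terminator. The depositor states that this chloramphenicol resistance gene is inactive, so it does not serve as a marker. The clone is supplied in the Rosetta strain, which also carries the separate chloramphenicol-resistant pRARE plasmid. pRARE supplies rare tRNAs that help overexpress human sequences for purification and structural study.
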