Features (pLannotate 1.2.2; 18 found; start..end, strand, type, name):
     10..54      +  promoter       T5 promoter: bacteriophage T5 promoter for E. coli RNA polymerase, with embedded lac operator
     62..78      +  protein_bind   lac operator: The lac repressor binds to the lac operator to inhibit transcription in E. coli. This inhibition can be relieved by adding lactose or isopropyl-β-D-thiogalactopyranoside (IPTG). lac repressor encoded by lacI
    121..141     +  CDS            7xHis: 6xHis affinity tag
    165..185     +  CDS            capTEV™ (fragment): composite tag for in vivo biotinylation, TEV protease cleavage, and 6xHis tagging
    190..1014    +  CDS            FAM184A (fragment): F184A_HUMAN - Also known as C6orf60. Experimental evidence at protein level: Swiss-Prot protein existence level 1. From Homo sapiens (Human).
   1036..1130    +  terminator     lambda t0 terminator: transcription terminator from phage lambda
   1145..1173    +  promoter       cat promoter (fragment): promoter of the E. coli cat gene encoding chloramphenicol acetyltransferase
   1174..1830    +  CDS            cat: CAT_ECOLX - Experimental evidence at protein level: Swiss-Prot protein existence level 1. This enzyme is an effector of chloramphenicol resistance in bacteria. From Escherichia coli. This protein is used as a marker in many commonly used cloning vectors, such as pACYC184.
   1898..1984    +  terminator     rrnB T1 terminator: Escherichia coli rrnB; transcription terminator T1 from the E. coli rrnB gene
   2007..2024    -  promoter       tet promoter (fragment): E. coli promoter for tetracycline efflux protein gene
   2043..2064    -  protein_bind   CAP binding site: CAP binding activates transcription in the presence of cAMP. E. coli catabolite activator protein
   2077..3159    -  CDS            lacI: lac repressor; lacI; The lac repressor binds to the lac operator to inhibit transcription in E. coli. This inhibition can be relieved by adding lactose or isopropyl-β-D-thiogalactopyranoside (IPTG).
   3160..3237    -  promoter       lacIq promoter: lacI (mutant); In the lacIq allele, a single base change in the promoter boosts expression of the lacI gene about 10-fold.
   3286..3327    +  CDS            rop (fragment): Rop protein, which maintains plasmids at low copy number; rop
   3429..3569    +  misc_feature   bom: basis of mobility region from pBR322
   3755..4343    -  rep_origin     ori: high-copy-number ColE1/pMB1/pBR322/pUC origin of replication
   4514..5374    -  CDS            AmpR: β-lactamase; bla; confers resistance to ampicillin, carbenicillin, and related antibiotics
   5375..5479    -  promoter       AmpR promoter: bla
>Addgene plasmid #34813 | pQTEV-C6orf60 | depositor full sequence | sequence record 41875 | Author sequence
CTCGAGAAATCATAAAAAATTTATTTGCTTTGTGAGCGGATAACAATTATAATAGATTCAATTGTGAGCG
GATAACAATTTCACACAGAATTCATTAAAGAGGAGAAATTAACTATGAAACATCACCATCACCATCACCA
TAGCGATTACGACATCCCCACTACTGAGAATCTTTATTTTCAGGGATCCGAATTAGAGAGAAGCATAGAC
ATCAGCAGAAGACAGAGTAAGGAGCACATATGTAGAATTACAGATCTACAAGAGGAATTAAGACACAGAG
AGCATCACATCTCTGAATTGGATAAGGAGGTTCAGCACCTTCATGAGAATATAAGTGCCCTAACCAAAGA
ACTGGAATTTAAGGGGAAAGAAATTCTCAGAATACGAAGTGAATCTAACCAACAGATAAGGTTGCATGAA
CAGGATTTAAACAAGAGACTTGAAAAAGAGTTGGATGTCATGACAGCAGACCACCTCAGAGAGAAAAATA
TCATGCGGGCAGATTTTAATAAGACTAACGAGCTACTCAAGGAAATAAATGCCGCTTTACAAGTGTCATT
AGAAGAAATGGAAGAAAAATATCTAATGAGAGAATCAAAACCAGAAGATATACAGATGATTACAGAATTA
AAAGCCATGCTTACAGAAAGAGACCAGATCATAAAGAAACTAATTGAGGATAATAAGTTTTATCAGCTGG
AATTAGTCAATCGAGAAACTAACTTCAACAAAGTGTTTAACTCAAGTCCTACTGTTGGTGTTATTAATCC
ATTGGCTAAGCAAAAGAAGAAGAATGATAAATCACCAACAAACAGGTTTGTGAGTGTTCCCAATCTAAGT
GCTCTGGAATCTGGTGGAGTGGGCAATGGACATCCTAACCGCCTGGATCCCATTCCTAATTCTCCAGTCC
ACGATATTGAGTTCAACAGCAGCAAACCACTTCCACAGCCAGTGCCACCTAAAGGGCCCAAGACATTTTT
GAGGTATCAGTGAGCGGCCGCTCGACCTGCAGCCAAGCTTAATTAGCTGAGCTTGGACTCCTGTTGATAG
ATCCAGTAATGACCTCAGAACTCCATCTGGATTTGTTCAGAACGCTCGGTTGCCGCCGGGCGTTTTTTAT
TGGTGAGAATCCAAGCTAGCTTGGCGAGATTTTCAGGAGCTAAGGAAGCTAAAATGGAGAAAAAAATCAC
TGGATATACCACCGTTGATATATCCCAATGGCATCGTAAAGAACATTTTGAGGCATTTCAGTCAGTTGCT
CAATGTACCTATAACCAGACCGTTCAGCTGGATATTACGGCCTTTTTAAAGACCGTAAAGAAAAATAAGC
ACAAGTTTTATCCGGCCTTTATTCACATTCTTGCCCGCCTGATGAATGCTCATCCGGAATTTCGTATGGC
AATGAAAGACGGTGAGCTGGTGATATGGGATAGTGTTCACCCTTGTTACACCGTTTTCCATGAGCAAACT
GAAACGTTTTCATCGCTCTGGAGTGAATACCACGACGATTTCCGGCAGTTTCTACACATATATTCGCAAG
ATGTGGCGTGTTACGGTGAAAACCTGGCCTATTTCCCTAAAGGGTTTATTGAGAATATGTTTTTCGTCTC
AGCCAATCCCTGGGTGAGTTTCACCAGTTTTGATTTAAACGTGGCCAATATGGACAACTTCTTCGCCCCC
GTTTTCACCATGGGCAAATATTATACGCAAGGCGACAAGGTGCTGATGCCGCTGGCGATTCAGGTTCATC
ATGCCGTTTGTGATGGCTTCCATGTCGGCAGAATGCTTAATGAATTACAACAGTACTGCGATGAGTGGCA
GGGCGGGGCGTAATTTTTTTAAGGCAGTTATTGGTGCCCTTAAACGCCTGGGGTAATGACTCTCTAGCTT
GAGGCATCAAATAAAACGAAAGGCTCAGTCGAAAGACTGGGCCTTTCGTTTTATCTGTTGTTTGTCGGTG
AACGCTCTCCTGAGTAGGACAAATCCGCCCTCTAGATTACGTGCAGTCGATGATAAGCTGTCAAACATGA
GAATTGTGCCTAATGAGTGAGCTAACTTACATTAATTGCGTTGCGCTCACTGCCCGCTTTCCAGTCGGGA
AACCTGTCGTGCCAGCTGCATTAATGAATCGGCCAACGCGCGGGGAGAGGCGGTTTGCGTATTGGGCGCC
AGGGTGGTTTTTCTTTTCACCAGTGAGACGGGCAACAGCTGATTGCCCTTCACCGCCTGGCCCTGAGAGA
GTTGCAGCAAGCGGTCCACGCTGGTTTGCCCCAGCAGGCGAAAATCCTGTTTGATGGTGGTTAACGGCGG
GATATAACATGAGCTGTCTTCGGTATCGTCGTATCCCACTACCGAGATATCCGCACCAACGCGCAGCCCG
GACTCGGTAATGGCGCGCATTGCGCCCAGCGCCATCTGATCGTTGGCAACCAGCATCGCAGTGGGAACGA
TGCCCTCATTCAGCATTTGCATGGTTTGTTGAAAACCGGACATGGCACTCCAGTCGCCTTCCCGTTCCGC
TATCGGCTGAATTTGATTGCGAGTGAGATATTTATGCCAGCCAGCCAGACGCAGACGCGCCGAGACAGAA
CTTAATGGGCCCGCTAACAGCGCGATTTGCTGGTGACCCAATGCGACCAGATGCTCCACGCCCAGTCGCG
TACCGTCTTCATGGGAGAAAATAATACTGTTGATGGGTGTCTGGTCAGAGACATCAAGAAATAACGCCGG
AACATTAGTGCAGGCAGCTTCCACAGCAATGGCATCCTGGTCATCCAGCGGATAGTTAATGATCAGCCCA
CTGACGCGTTGCGCGAGAAGATTGTGCACCGCCGCTTTACAGGCTTCGACGCCGCTTCGTTCTACCATCG
ACACCACCACGCTGGCACCCAGTTGATCGGCGCGAGATTTAATCGCCGCGACAATTTGCGACGGCGCGTG
CAGGGCCAGACTGGAGGTGGCAACGCCAATCAGCAACGACTGTTTGCCCGCCAGTTGTTGTGCCACGCGG
TTGGGAATGTAATTCAGCTCCGCCATCGCCGCTTCCACTTTTTCCCGCGTTTTCGCAGAAACGTGGCTGG
CCTGGTTCACCACGCGGGAAACGGTCTGATAAGAGACACCGGCATACTCTGCGACATCGTATAACGTTAC
TGGTTTCACATTCACCACCCTGAATTGACTCTCTTCCGGGCGCTATCATGCCATACCGCGAAAGGTTTTG
CACCATTCGATGGTGTCGGAATTTCGGGCAGCGTTGGGTCCTGGCCACGGGTGCGCATGATCTAGAGCTG
CCTCGCGCGTTTCGGTGATGACGGTGAAAACCTCTGACACATGCAGCTCCCGGAGACGGTCACAGCTTGT
CTGTAAGCGGATGCCGGGAGCAGACAAGCCCGTCAGGGCGCGTCAGCGGGTGTTGGCGGGTGTCGGGGCG
CAGCCATGACCCAGTCACGTAGCGATAGCGGAGTGTATACTGGCTTAACTATGCGGCATCAGAGCAGATT
GTACTGAGAGTGCACCACATGCGGTGTGAAATACCGCACAGATGCGTAAGGAGAAAATACCGCATCAGGC
GCTCTTCCGCTTCCTCGCTCACTGACTCGCTGCGCTCGGTCGTTCGGCTGCGGCGAGCGGTATCAGCTCA
CTCAAAGGCGGTAATACGGTTATCCACAGAATCAGGGGATAACGCAGGAAAGAACATGTGAGCAAAAGGC
CAGCAAAAGGCCAGGAACCGTAAAAAGGCCGCGTTGCTGGCGTTTTTCCATAGGCTCCGCCCCCCTGACG
AGCATCACAAAAATCGACGCTCAAGTCAGAGGTGGCGAAACCCGACAGGACTATAAAGATACCAGGCGTT
TCCCCCTGGAAGCTCCCTCGTGCGCTCTCCTGTTCCGACCCTGCCGCTTACCGGATACCTGTCCGCCTTT
CTCCCTTCGGGAAGCGTGGCGCTTTCTCATAGCTCACGCTGTAGGTATCTCAGTTCGGTGTAGGTCGTTC
GCTCCAAGCTGGGCTGTGTGCACGAACCCCCCGTTCAGCCCGACCGCTGCGCCTTATCCGGTAACTATCG
TCTTGAGTCCAACCCGGTAAGACACGACTTATCGCCACTGGCAGCAGCCACTGGTAACAGGATTAGCAGA
GCGAGGTATGTAGGCGGTGCTACAGAGTTCTTGAAGTGGTGGCCTAACTACGGCTACACTAGAAGGACAG
TATTTGGTATCTGCGCTCTGCTGAAGCCAGTTACCTTCGGAAAAAGAGTTGGTAGCTCTTGATCCGGCAA
ACAAACCACCGCTGGTAGCGGTGGTTTTTTTGTTTGCAAGCAGCAGATTACGCGCAGAAAAAAAGGATCT
CAAGAAGATCCTTTGATCTTTTCTACGGGGTCTGACGCTCAGTGGAACGAAAACTCACGTTAAGGGATTT
TGGTCATGAGATTATCAAAAAGGATCTTCACCTAGATCCTTTTAAATTAAAAATGAAGTTTTAAATCAAT
CTAAAGTATATATGAGTAAACTTGGTCTGACAGTTACCAATGCTTAATCAGTGAGGCACCTATCTCAGCG
ATCTGTCTATTTCGTTCATCCATAGTTGCCTGACTCCCCGTCGTGTAGATAACTACGATACGGGAGGGCT
TACCATCTGGCCCCAGTGCTGCAATGATACCGCGAGACCCACGCTCACCGGCTCCAGATTTATCAGCAAT
AAACCAGCCAGCCGGAAGGGCCGAGCGCAGAAGTGGTCCTGCAACTTTATCCGCCTCCATCCAGTCTATT
AATTGTTGCCGGGAAGCTAGAGTAAGTAGTTCGCCAGTTAATAGTTTGCGCAACGTTGTTGCCATTGCTA
CAGGCATCGTGGTGTCACGCTCGTCGTTTGGTATGGCTTCATTCAGCTCCGGTTCCCAACGATCAAGGCG
AGTTACATGATCCCCCATGTTGTGCAAAAAAGCGGTTAGCTCCTTCGGTCCTCCGATCGTTGTCAGAAGT
AAGTTGGCCGCAGTGTTATCACTCATGGTTATGGCAGCACTGCATAATTCTCTTACTGTCATGCCATCCG
TAAGATGCTTTTCTGTGACTGGTGAGTACTCAACCAAGTCATTCTGAGAATAGTGTATGCGGCGACCGAG
TTGCTCTTGCCCGGCGTCAATACGGGATAATACCGCGCCACATAGCAGAACTTTAAAAGTGCTCATCATT
GGAAAACGTTCTTCGGGGCGAAAACTCTCAAGGATCTTACCGCTGTTGAGATCCAGTTCGATGTAACCCA
CTCGTGCACCCAACTGATCTTCAGCATCTTTTACTTTCACCAGCGTTTCTGGGTGAGCAAAAACAGGAAG
GCAAAATGCCGCAAAAAAGGGAATAAGGGCGACACGGAAATGTTGAATACTCATACTCTTCCTTTTTCAA
TATTATTGAAGCATTTATCAGGGTTATTGTCTCATGAGCGGATACATATTTGAATGTATTTAGAAAAATA
AACAAATAGGGGTTCCGCGCACATTTCCCCGAAAAGTGCCACCTGACGTCTAAGAAACCATTATTATCAT
GACATTAACCTATAAAAATAGGCGTATCACGAGGCCCTTTCGTCTTCAC
