>Addgene plasmid #34813 | pQTEV-C6orf60 | addgene partial sequence | sequence record 60989 | pQE-Fwd 5'-CCCGAAAAGTGCCACCTG-3'
AAATAGGCGTATCACGAGGCCCTTTCGTCTTCACCTCGAGAAATCATAAAAAATTTATTTGCTTTGTGAG
CGGATAACAATTATAATAGATTCAATTGTGAGCGGATAACAATTTCACACAGAATTCATTAAAGAGGAGA
AATTAACTATGAAACATCACCATCACCATCACCATAGCGATTACGACATCCCCACTACTGAGAATCTTTA
TTTTCAGGGATCCGAATTAGAGAGAAGCATAGACATCAGCAGAAGACAGAGTAAGGAGCACATATGTAGA
ATTACAGATCTACAAGAGGAATTAAGACACAGAGAGCATCACATCTCTGAATTGGATAAGGAGGTTCAGC
ACCTTCATGAGAATATAAGTGCCCTAACCAAAGAACTGGAATTTAAGGGGAAAGAAATTCTCAGAATACG
AAGTGAATCTAACCAACAGATAAGGTTGCATGAACAGGATTTAAACAAGAGACTTGAAAAAGAGTTGGAT
GTCATGACAGCAGACCACCTCAGAGAGAAAAATATCATGCGGGCAGATTTTAATAAGACTAACGAGCTAC
TCAAGGAAATAAATGCCGCTTTACAAGTGTCATTAGAAGAAATGGAAGAAAAATATCTAATGAGAGAATC
AAAACCAGAAGATATACAGATGATTACAGAATTAAAAGCCATGCTTACAGAAAGAGACCAGATCATAAAG
AAACTAATTGAGGATAATAAGTTTTATCAGCTGGAATTAGTCAATCGAGAAACTAACTTCAACAAAGTGT
TTAACTCAAGTCCTACTGTTGGTGTTATTAATCCAT
